Addgene plasmid #27889: pUT1185-HQ858807
Depositing lab: John Gray & Erich Grotewold. Depositing organization: University of Toledo. Publication: GRASSIUS: a platform for comparative regulatory genomics across the grasses. Yilmaz A, Nishiyama MY Jr, Fuentes BG, Souza GM, Janies D, Gray J, Grotewold E. Plant Physiol. 2009 Jan;149(1):171-80. doi: 10.1104/pp.108.128579. Epub 2008 Nov 5. PubMed 18987217.
Backbone
  Vector backbone: pENTR/D
  Backbone manufacturer: Invitrogen
  Backbone size w/o insert (bp): 2580
  Vector type: Entry vector
Growth in bacteria
  Bacterial resistance: Kanamycin, 50 μg/mL
  Growth temperature: 37°C
  Growth strain: DH5alpha
  Growth instructions: E. coli Top10 (Invitrogen)
  Copy number: Low Copy
Gene/Insert
  Gene/Insert name: bZIP transcription factor encoded by Os07g0687700 LOC_Os07g48820
  Species: Oryza sativa (rice)
  Insert size (bp): 1002
  GenBank ID: HQ858807
  Cloning method: Restriction Enzyme
  Sequencing primers: 5′ M13 For; 3′ M13 Rev
Terms and licenses: Academic/Nonprofit Terms; Industry Terms: Not Available to Industry
Depositor comments: This CDS was amplified using PCR from a full length cDNA template from the OSIIEa, OSIIEb, and OSJNEa thru OSJNEf full length cDNA libraries generated by the Guoliang Wang lab at Ohio State University. The PCR product omitted the stop codon. The PCR product was cloned into a Gateway pENTR/D entry vector. Further information on this gene may be obtained at www.grassius.org using the Genbank number. (The second half of the plasmid name is the Genbank Number for the sequence of the insert)
How to cite: pUT1185-HQ858807 was a gift from John Gray & Erich Grotewold (Addgene plasmid # 27889 ; http://n2t.net/addgene:27889 ; RRID:Addgene_27889)
