[The description below was written by a language model from this plasmid's Addgene catalogue record and pLannotate feature annotations shown in this document.]
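Description:
pUT1185-HQ858807 is a Gateway entry clone built in the Invitrogen pENTR/D backbone and carrying the coding sequence of a rice (Oryza sativa) bZIP transcription factor, the product of locus Os07g0687700 / LOC_Os07g48820. The full depositor sequence is 3,582 nt, consistent with the stated 2,580 bp backbone plus a 1,002 bp insert. The plasmid is maintained in E. coli through a ColE1/pUC-type origin and selected with kanamycin via an aminoglycoside phosphotransferase (KanR) gene. The catalogue lists it as low copy, whereas the annotation describes the origin as a high-copy type, so the two sources differ on this point.

The insert lies between attL1 and attL2, the recombination sites used in the Gateway LR reaction to move an open reading frame directionally into attR-containing destination vectors. Automated annotation matches the coding sequence to rice TGA2.1, a DNA-binding factor implicated in regulating defense genes, including a negative role in basal resistance to the bacterial blight pathogen, and reported to act as a transcriptional activator when bound to NPR1/NH1. The sequence was PCR-amplified from a full-length cDNA template and deliberately lacks its stop codon, which permits C-terminal fusions to tags or reporters supplied by a destination vector. As an entry vector it has no promoter positioned to express the insert. The only promoter annotated is a T7 promoter just outside attL2, oriented back toward the insert, and rrnB T1 and T2 terminators upstream of attL1 shield the cloning site from read-through transcription. Short lacI and lacZα fragments are backbone remnants. The clone belongs to a grass transcription factor ORF collection associated with a comparative regulatory genomics resource.
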