Features (pLannotate 1.2.2; 10 found; start..end, strand, type, name):
      1..100     +  protein_bind   attL1: mutant version of attL; recombination site for the Gateway® LR reaction LR Clonase™
    121..1122    +  CDS            TGA2.1: TGA21_ORYSJ - Experimental evidence at protein level: Swiss-Prot protein existence level 1. Plays a negative role in rice basal defense responses to the bacterial blight pathogen Xanthomomas oryzae pv. oryzae (Xoo). May function in both positive and negative regulation of rice defense genes. Binds DNA in vitro (PubMed:16045470). Acts as transcriptional activator when bound to NPR1/NH1 in vitro (PubMed:22353606). Binds to the promoter sequence of CRK10 in vitro (PubMed:27176732). From Oryza sativa subsp. japonica (Rice).
   1139..1238    -  protein_bind   attL2: mutant version of attL; recombination site for the Gateway® LR reaction LR Clonase™
   1256..1274    -  promoter       T7 promoter: promoter for bacteriophage T7 RNA polymerase
   1408..2217    +  CDS            KanR: aminoglycoside phosphotransferase; aph(3')-Ia; confers resistance to kanamycin in bacteria or G418 (Geneticin®) in eukaryotes
   2364..2952    +  rep_origin     ori: high-copy-number ColE1/pMB1/pBR322/pUC origin of replication
   3135..3227    +  CDS            lacI (fragment): lac repressor; lacI; The lac repressor binds to the lac operator to inhibit transcription in E. coli. This inhibition can be relieved by adding lactose or isopropyl-β-D-thiogalactopyranoside (IPTG).
   3282..3309    -  terminator     rrnB T2 terminator: transcription terminator T2 from the E. coli rrnB gene
   3441..3484    +  terminator     rrnB T1 terminator: Escherichia coli rrnB; transcription terminator T1 from the E. coli rrnB gene
   3531..3567    -  CDS            lacZα (fragment): LacZα fragment of β-galactosidase; lacZ fragment
>Addgene plasmid #27889 | pUT1185-HQ858807 | depositor full sequence | sequence record 13163 | Author sequence
CAAATAATGATTTTATTTTGACTGATAGTGACCTGTTCGTTGCAACAAATTGATGAGCAATGCTTTTTTA
TAATGCCAACTTTGTACAAAAAAGCAGGCTCCGCGGCCGCCCCCTTCACCATGGCAGATGCTAGTTCAAG
GACTGACACATCGATTGTTGTAGACAACGACGACAAAAACCACCAGTTAGAAAACGGACATAGTGGTGCA
GTCATGGCTTCTAACTCTTCAGATAGATCTGACAGATCTGACAAACTTATGGACCAAAAGACAATTCGGC
GGCTTGCTCAAAATCGTGAGGCAGCAAGAAAAAGTCGGCTGAGGAAAAAGGCATATGTGCAACAACTAGA
GAGCAGTAAGCTGAAGCTTGCACAGCTAGAGCAGGAACTTCAGAAAGCTCGTCAGCAGGGAATCTTCATC
TCTAGCTCTGGAGACCAGACCCATGCCATGAGTGGAAATGGGGCATTGACTTTTGACTTAGAATACACTA
GATGGCTCGAGGAGCAAAATAAGCAGATAAATGAGTTGAGGACAGCAGTGAATGCTCATGCAAGTGACAG
TGACCTTCGTCTTATTGTTGATGGCATAATGGCGCATTATGACGAGGTATTCAAGGTTAAGGGTGTAGCT
GCAAAGGCCGATGTGTTTCATATACTTTCAGGCATGTGGAAGACACCCGCAGAAAGATGCTTCCTGTGGC
TTGGTGGTTTCCGTCCATCTGAGCTTCTAAAGCTCCTAGCAAATCACCTCGAACCTTTAACCGAGCAGCA
GTTGCTGGGATTAAACAACCTCCAGGAATCTTCTCAGCAGGCGGAGGATGCACTTTCACAAGGTATGGAA
GCACTGCAGCAATCTCTGGCAGATACTTTGGCTGGATCTCTCGGTTCATCAGGGTCTTCTGGGAATGTGG
CGAACTACATGGGTCAGATGGCAATGGCCATGGGTAAACTAGGAACGCTCGAGAATTTCCTTTGCCAGGC
GGACAACCTGCGACAGCAGACATTGCATCAAATGCAACGAATTCTGACGATCCGGCAAGCCTCGCGTGCT
CTTCTTGCCATACACGATTACTTTTCACGCTTGCGTGCTTTGAGTTCGCTGTGGCTTGCTAGGCCACGGG
AGAAGGGTGGGCGCGCCGACCCAGCTTTCTTGTACAAAGTTGGCATTATAAGAAAGCATTGCTTATCAAT
TTGTTGCAACGAACAGGTCACTATCAGTCAAAATAAAATCATTATTTGCCATCCAGCTGATATCCCCTAT
AGTGAGTCGTATTACATGGTCATAGCTGTTTCCTGGCAGCTCTGGCCCGTGTCTCAAAATCTCTGATGTT
ACATTGCACAAGATAAAAATATATCATCATGAACAATAAAACTGTCTGCTTACATAAACAGTAATACAAG
GGGTGTTATGAGCCATATTCAACGGGAAACGTCGAGGCCGCGATTAAATTCCAACATGGATGCTGATTTA
TATGGGTATAAATGGGCTCGCGATAATGTCGGGCAATCAGGTGCGACAATCTATCGCTTGTATGGGAAGC
CCGATGCGCCAGAGTTGTTTCTGAAACATGGCAAAGGTAGCGTTGCCAATGATGTTACAGATGAGATGGT
CAGACTAAACTGGCTGACGGAATTTATGCCTCTTCCGACCATCAAGCATTTTATCCGTACTCCTGATGAT
GCATGGTTACTCACCACTGCGATCCCCGGAAAAACAGCATTCCAGGTATTAGAAGAATATCCTGATTCAG
GTGAAAATATTGTTGATGCGCTGGCAGTGTTCCTGCGCCGGTTGCATTCGATTCCTGTTTGTAATTGTCC
TTTTAACAGCGATCGCGTATTTCGTCTCGCTCAGGCGCAATCACGAATGAATAACGGTTTGGTTGATGCG
AGTGATTTTGATGACGAGCGTAATGGCTGGCCTGTTGAACAAGTCTGGAAAGAAATGCATAAACTTTTGC
CATTCTCACCGGATTCAGTCGTCACTCATGGTGATTTCTCACTTGATAACCTTATTTTTGACGAGGGGAA
ATTAATAGGTTGTATTGATGTTGGACGAGTCGGAATCGCAGACCGATACCAGGATCTTGCCATCCTATGG
AACTGCCTCGGTGAGTTTTCTCCTTCATTACAGAAACGGCTTTTTCAAAAATATGGTATTGATAATCCTG
ATATGAATAAATTGCAGTTTCATTTGATGCTCGATGAGTTTTTCTAATCAGAATTGGTTAATTGGTTGTA
ACACTGGCAGAGCATTACGCTGACTTGACGGGACGGCGCAAGCTCATGACCAAAATCCCTTAACGTGAGT
TACGCGTCGTTCCACTGAGCGTCAGACCCCGTAGAAAAGATCAAAGGATCTTCTTGAGATCCTTTTTTTC
TGCGCGTAATCTGCTGCTTGCAAACAAAAAAACCACCGCTACCAGCGGTGGTTTGTTTGCCGGATCAAGA
GCTACCAACTCTTTTTCCGAAGGTAACTGGCTTCAGCAGAGCGCAGATACCAAATACTGTCCTTCTAGTG
TAGCCGTAGTTAGGCCACCACTTCAAGAACTCTGTAGCACCGCCTACATACCTCGCTCTGCTAATCCTGT
TACCAGTGGCTGCTGCCAGTGGCGATAAGTCGTGTCTTACCGGGTTGGACTCAAGACGATAGTTACCGGA
TAAGGCGCAGCGGTCGGGCTGAACGGGGGGTTCGTGCACACAGCCCAGCTTGGAGCGAACGACCTACACC
GAACTGAGATACCTACAGCGTGAGCATTGAGAAAGCGCCACGCTTCCCGAAGGGAGAAAGGCGGACAGGT
ATCCGGTAAGCGGCAGGGTCGGAACAGGAGAGCGCACGAGGGAGCTTCCAGGGGGAAACGCCTGGTATCT
TTATAGTCCTGTCGGGTTTCGCCACCTCTGACTTGAGCGTCGATTTTTGTGATGCTCGTCAGGGGGGCGG
AGCCTATGGAAAAACGCCAGCAACGCGGCCTTTTTACGGTTCCTGGCCTTTTGCTGGCCTTTTGCTCACA
TGTTCTTTCCTGCGTTATCCCCTGATTCTGTGGATAACCGTATTACCGCCTTTGAGTGAGCTGATACCGC
TCGCCGCAGCCGAACGACCGAGCGCAGCGAGTCAGTGAGCGAGGAAGCGGAAGAGCGCCCAATACGCAAA
CCGCCTCTCCCCGCGCGTTGGCCGATTCATTAATGCAGCTGGCACGACAGGTTTCCCGACTGGAAAGCGG
GCAGTGAGCGCAACGCAATTAATACGCGTACCGCTAGCCAGGAAGAGTTTGTAGAAACGCAAAAAGGCCA
TCCGTCAGGATGGCCTTCTGCTTAGTTTGATGCCTGGCAGTTTATGGCGGGCGTCCTGCCCGCCACCCTC
CGGGCCGTTGCTTCACAACGTTCAAATCCGCTCCCGGCGGATTTGTCCTACTCAGGAGAGCGTTCACCGA
CAAACAACAGATAAAACGAAAGGCCCAGTCTTCCGACTGAGCCTTTCGTTTTATTTGATGCCTGGCAGTT
CCCTACTCTCGCGTTAACGCTAGCATGGATGTTTTCCCAGTCACGACGTTGTAAAACGACGGCCAGTCTT
AAGCTCGGGCCC
