>Addgene plasmid #27889 | pUT1185-HQ858807 | addgene partial sequence | sequence record 34179 | 27889 with M13pUC-fwd
ATGATTTTATTTTGACTGATAGTGACCTGTTCGTTGCAACAAATTGATGAGCAATGCTTTTTTATAATGC
CAACTTTGTACAAAAAAGCAGGCTCCGCGGCCGCCCCCTTCACCATGGCAGATGCTAGTTCAAGGACTGA
CACATCGATTGTTGTAGACAACGACGACAAAAACCACCAGTTAGAAAACGGACATAGTGGTGCAGTCATG
GCTTCTAACTCTTCAGATAGATCTGACAGATCTGACAAACTTATGGACCAAAAGACAATTCGGCGGCTTG
CTCAAAATCGTGAGGCAGCAAGAAAAAGTCGGCTGAGGAAAAAGGCATATGTGCAACAACTAGAGAGCAG
TAAGCTGAAGCTTGCACAGCTAGAGCAGGAACTTCAGAAAGCTCGTCAGCAGGGAATCTTCATCTCTAGC
TCTGGAGACCAGACCCATGCCATGAGTGGAAATGGGGCATTGACTTTTGACTTAGAATACACTAGATGGC
TCGAGGAGCAAAATAAGCAGATAAATGAGTTGAGGACAGCAGTGAATGCTCATGCAAGTGACAGTGACCT
TCGTCTTATTGTTGATGGCATAATGGCGCATTATGACGAGGTATTCAAGGTTAAGGGTGTAGCTGCAAAG
GCCGATGTGTTTCATATACTTTCAGGCATGTGGAAGACACCCGCAGAAAGATGCTTCCTGTGGCTTGGTG
GTTTCCGTCCATCTGAGCTTCTAAAGCTCCTAGCAAATCACCTCGAACCTTTAACCGAGCAGCAGTTGCT
GGGATT
